Addgene plasmid #195944: L1B1
Purpose: Level 1 Bxb1 cassette with constitutive promoter : pPP2AA3-Bxb1-tUBQ1
Depositing lab: Jennifer Nemhauser. Depositing organization: University of Washington. Publication: An integrase toolbox to record gene-expression during plant development. Guiziou S, Maranas CJ, Chu JC, Nemhauser JL. Nat Commun. 2023 Apr 3;14(1):1844. doi: 10.1038/s41467-023-37607-5. PubMed 37012288.
Backbone
  Vector backbone: pGII-L1-Rep
  Backbone size w/o insert (bp): 4708
  Vector type: Plant Expression
  Selectable markers: Hygromycin
Growth in bacteria
  Bacterial resistance: Kanamycin, 50 μg/mL
  Growth temperature: 37°C
  Growth strain: DH5alpha
  Copy number: High Copy
Gene/Insert
  Gene/Insert name: pPP2AA3-Bxb1-tUBQ1
  Species: Synthetic
  Insert size (bp): 2651
  Cloning method: Restriction Enzyme; 5′ cloning site Unknown (unknown if destroyed)
Terms and licenses: Academic/Nonprofit Terms; Industry Terms: Not Available to Industry
Depositor comments: IS4 Transposon present in plasmid backbone. This is a known insertion and is not of any functional concern.
How to cite: L1B1 was a gift from Jennifer Nemhauser (Addgene plasmid # 195944 ; http://n2t.net/addgene:195944 ; RRID:Addgene_195944)
