[The description below was written by a language model from this plasmid's Addgene catalogue record and pLannotate feature annotations shown in this document.]
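Description:
L1B1 is a plant expression binary vector built on the pGII-L1-Rep backbone, a pGreenII-style "Level 1" plasmid for Agrobacterium-mediated T-DNA delivery. In bacteria it is maintained through a high-copy ColE1/pUC-type origin and selected with kanamycin (aph(3')-Ia). It also carries the pSa origin, which in this vector family supports replication in Agrobacterium when the replicase is supplied in trans. Nopaline-type right and left border repeats delimit the T-DNA. The depositor notes that an IS4 transposon has inserted into the backbone and considers it functionally harmless. This probably accounts for the largely unannotated stretch between the ColE1 origin and the kanamycin gene, where only an RNA-OUT hit is called, and for the sequenced length exceeding the sum of the stated backbone and insert sizes.

Within the T-DNA, a plant selection cassette sits next to the left border: the hygromycin phosphotransferase gene (hph) driven by the CaMV 35S promoter and terminated by the CaMV polyadenylation signal. The payload is a synthetic transcription unit of about 2.65 kb, described as pPP2AA3-Bxb1-tUBQ1. It expresses the Bxb1 serine integrase constitutively from the PP2AA3 promoter, with a UBQ1 terminator. The automated annotation does not label these parts. The insert presumably lies in the unannotated region between the residual lacZα/T7 promoter cloning remnants and the right border, and the short invertase "fragment" call spanning the origin is most likely a spurious match.

The construct belongs to an integrase toolbox for recording gene expression during plant development. There, constitutive Bxb1 would serve as an always-on integrase source to switch recombinase target reporters, for example as a positive control or reference for integrase activity.
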