Features (pLannotate 1.2.2; 15 found; start..end, strand, type, name):
     44..68      +  misc_feature   RB T-DNA repeat: right border repeat from nopaline C58 T-DNA
    159..747     -  rep_origin     ori: high-copy-number ColE1/pMB1/pBR322/pUC origin of replication
   2106..2175    +  ncRNA          RNA-OUT: Accession: RF00240 - RNA-OUT
   2256..3071    -  CDS            KanR: aminoglycoside phosphotransferase; aph(3')-Ia; confers resistance to kanamycin in bacteria or G418 (Geneticin®) in eukaryotes
   3256..3357    +  CDS            TRA2_ECOLX (fragment): Protein predicted: Swiss-Prot protein existence level 4. Required for transposition of transposon Tn903. From Escherichia coli.
   3362..3797    +  rep_origin     pSa ori: origin of replication from bacterial plasmid pSa
   3924..3946    +  misc_feature   LB T-DNA repeat: left border repeat from nopaline C58 T-DNA (truncated)
   3954..4130    -  polyA_signal   CaMV poly(A) signal: cauliflower mosaic virus polyadenylation signal
   4180..4344    -  CDS            yokD (fragment): YOKD_BACSU - Experimental evidence at protein level: Swiss-Prot protein existence level 1. May contribute to antibiotic resistance. From Bacillus subtilis (strain 168).
   4365..5387    -  CDS            hph: KHYB_ECOLX - Experimental evidence at protein level: Swiss-Prot protein existence level 1. The aminoglycoside phosphotransferases achieve inactivation of their antibiotic substrates by phosphorylation. Only phosphorylates hygromycin and closely related compounds such as demethyl analogs and destomycin. From Escherichia coli.
   5407..5752    -  promoter       CaMV 35S promoter: strong constitutive promoter from cauliflower mosaic virus
   5409..5455    -  promoter       minimal CaMV 35S promoter: minimal 35S promoter from cauliflower mosaic virus
   5833..5990    -  CDS            lacZα (fragment): LacZα fragment of β-galactosidase; lacZ fragment
   5993..6011    +  promoter       T7 promoter: promoter for bacteriophage T7 RNA polymerase
   8564..56      -  CDS            CWINV2 (fragment) (across the origin): INV2_ARATH - Also known as BFRUCT2. Experimental evidence at transcript level: Swiss-Prot protein existence level 2. From Arabidopsis thaliana (Mouse-ear cress).
>Addgene plasmid #195944 | L1B1 | addgene full sequence | sequence record 386329 | Addgene NGS Result
ACCACAGAATCAGGGGATAACGCAGGAAAGAACATGAAGGCCTTGACAGGATATATTGGCGGGTAAACTA
AGTCGCTGTATGTGTTTGTTTGAGATCTCATGTGAGCAAAAGGCCAGCAAAAGGCCAGGAACCGTAAAAA
GGCCGCGTTGCTGGCGTTTTTCCATAGGCTCCGCCCCCCTGACGAGCATCACAAAAATCGACGCTCAAGT
CAGAGGTGGCGAAACCCGACAGGACTATAAAGATACCAGGCGTTTCCCCCTGGAAGCTCCCTCGTGCGCT
CTCCTGTTCCGACCCTGCCGCTTACCGGATACCTGTCCGCCTTTCTCCCTTCGGGAAGCGTGGCGCTTTC
TCATAGCTCACGCTGTAGGTATCTCAGTTCGGTGTAGGTCGTTCGCTCCAAGCTGGGCTGTGTGCACGAA
CCCCCCGTTCAGCCCGACCGCTGCGCCTTATCCGGTAACTATCGTCTTGAGTCCAACCCGGTAAGACACG
ACTTATCGCCACTGGCAGCAGCCACTGGTAACAGGATTAGCAGAGCGAGGTATGTAGGCGGTGCTACAGA
GTTCTTGAAGTGGTGGCCTAACTACGGCTACACTAGAAGAACAGTATTTGGTATCTGCGCTCTGCTGAAG
CCAGTTACCTTCGGAAGAAGAGTTGGTAGCTCTTGATCCGGCAAACAAACCACCGCTGGTAGCGGTGGTT
TTTTTGTTTGCAAGCAGCAGATTACGCGCAGAAAAAAAGGATCTCAAGAAGATCCTTTGATCTTTTCTAC
GGGGTCTGACGCTCAGTGGAACGAAAACTCACGTTAAGGGATTTTGGTCATGAGATTATCAAAAAGGATC
TTCACCTAGATCCTTTTAAATTAAAAATGAAGTTTTAAATCAATCTAAAGTACTGAGAGATCCCCTCATA
ATTTCCCCAAAGCGTAACCATGTGTGAATAAATTTTGAGCTAGTAGGGTTGCAGCCACGAGTAAGTCTTC
CCTTGTTATTGTGTAGCCAGAATGCCGCAAAACTTCCATGCCTAAGCGAACTGTTGAGAGTACGTTTCGA
TTTCTGACTGTGTTAGCCTGGAAGTGCTTGTCCCAACCTTGTTTCTGAGCATGAACGCCCGCAAGCCAAC
ATGTTAGTTGAAGCATCAGGGCGATTAGCAGCATGATATCAAAACGCTCTGAGCTGCTCGTTCGGCTATG
GCGTAGGCCTAGTCCGTAGGCAGGACTTTTCAAGTCTCGGAAGGTTTCTTCAATCTGCATTCGCTTCGAA
TAGATATTAACAAGTTGTTTGGGTGTTCGAATTTCAACAGGTAAGTTAGTTGCTAGAACCCATGGCTCCT
TTGCCGACGCTGAGTAGATTTTAGGTGACGGGTGGTGACAATGAGTCCGTGTCGAGCGCTGATTTTTTCG
GCCTTTAGAGCGAGATTTATACAATAGAATTTGGCATGAGATTGGATTGCTTTTAGTCAGCCTCTTATAG
CCTAAAGTCTTTGAGTGACTAGATGACATATCATGTAAGTTGCTGATAGGTTTCCAGTTTTCCGCTCCTA
GGTCTGCATATTGTACTTTTCCTCTTACTCGACTTAACCAGTACCAACCCAGCTTCTCAACGGATTTATA
CCATGGCACTTTAAAGCCAGCATCACTGACAATGAGCGGTGTGGTGTTACTCGGTAGAATGCTCGCAAGG
TCGGCTAGAAATTGGTCATGAGCTTTCTTTGAACATTGCTCTGAAAGCGGGAACGCTTTCTCATAAAGAG
TAACAGAACGACCGTGTAGTGCGACTGAAGCTCGCAATACCATAAGTCGTTTTTGCTCACGAATATCAGA
CCAGTCAACAAGTACAATGGGCATCGTATTGCCCGAACAGATAAAGCTAGCATGCCAACGGTATACAGCG
AGTCGCTCTTTGTGGAGGTGACGATTACCTAACAATCGGTCGATTCGTTTGATGTTATGTTTTGTTCTCG
CTTTGGTTGGCAGGTTACGGCCAAGTTCGGTAAGAGTGAGAGTTTTACAGTCAAGTAATGCGTGGCAAGC
CAACGTTAAGCTGTTGAGTCGTTTTAAGTGTAATTCGGGGCAGAATTGGTAAAGAGAGTCGTGTAAAATA
TCGAGTTCGCACATCTTGTTGTCTGATTATTGATTTTTCGCGAAACCATTTGATCATATGACAAGATGTG
TATCCACCTTAACTTAATGATTTTTACCAAAATCATTAGGGGATTCATCAGTCTAAAGTATATATGTGTA
ACATTGGTCTAGTGATTAGAAAAACTCATCGAGCATCAAATGAAACTGCAATTTATTCATATCAGGATTA
TCAATACCATATTTTTGAAAAAGCCGTTTCTGTAATGAAGGAGAAAACTCACCGAGGCAGTTCCATAGGA
TGGCAAGATCCTGGTATCGGTCTGCGATTCCGACTCGTCCAACATCAATACAACCTATTAATTTCCCCTC
GTCAAAAATAAGGTTATCAAGTGAGAAATCACCATGAGTGACGACTGAATCCGGTGAGAATGGCAAAAGT
TTATGCATTTCTTTCCAGACTTGTTCAACAGGCCAGCCATTACGCTCGTCATCAAAATCACTCGCATCAA
CCAAACCGTTATTCATTCGTGATTGCGCCTGAGCGAGACGAAATACGCGATCGCTGTTAAAAGGACAATT
ACAAACAGGAATCGAATGCAACCGGCGCAGGAACACTGCCAGCGCATCAACAATATTTTCACCTGAATCA
GGATATTCTTCTAATACCTGGAATGCTGTTTTCCCTGGGATCGCAGTGGTGAGTAACCATGCATCATCAG
GAGTACGGATAAAATGCTTGATGGTCGGAAGAGGCATAAATTCCGTCAGCCAGTTTAGTCTGACCATCTC
ATCTGTAACATCATTGGCAACGCTACCTTTGCCATGTTTCAGAAACAACTCTGGCGCATCGGGCTTCCCA
TACAATCGGTAGATTGTCGCACCTGATTGCCCGACATTATCGCGAGCCCATTTATACCCATATAAATCAG
CATCCATGTTGGAATTTAATCGCGGCCTTGAGCAAGACGTTTCCCGTTGAATATGGCTCATAACACCCCT
TGTATTACTGTTTATGTAAGCAGACAGTTTTATTGTTCATGATGATATATTTTTATCTTGTGCAATGTAA
CATCAGAGATTTTGAGACACAACGTGGCTTTGTTGAATAAATCGAACTTTTGCTGAGTTGAAGGATCAGA
TCACGCATCTTCCCGACAACGCAGACCGTTCCGTGGCAAAGCAAAAGTTCAAAATCACCAACTGGTCCAC
CTACAACAAAGCTCTCATCAACCGTGGCTCCCTCACTTTCTGGCTGGATGATGGGGCGATTCAGGCGATC
CCCATCCAACAGCCCGCCGTCGAGCGGGCTTTTTTATCCCCGGAAGCCTGTGGATAGAGGGTAGTTATCC
ACGTGAAACCGCTAATGCCCCGCAAAGCCTTGATTCACGGGGCTTTCCGGCCCGCTCCAAAAACTATCCA
CGTGAAATCGCTAATCAGGGTACGTGAAATCGCTAATCGGAGTACGTGAAATCGCTAATAAGGTCACGTG
AAATCGCTAATCAAAAAGGCACGTGAGAACGCTAATAGCCCTTTCAGATCAACAGCTTGCAAACACCCCT
CGCTCCGGCAAGTAGTTACAGCAAGTAGTATGTTCAATTAGCTTTTCAATTATGAATATATATATCAATT
ATTGGTCGCCCTTGGCTTGTGGACAATGCGCTACGCGCACCGGCTCCGCCCGTGGACAACCGCAAGCGGT
TGCCCACCGTCGAGCGCCTTTGCCCACAACCCGGCGGCCGGCCGCAACAGATCGTTTTATAAATTTTTTT
TTTTGAAAAAGAAAAAGCCCGAAAGGCGGCAACCTCTCGGGCTTCTGGATTTCCGATCCCCGGAATTAGA
TCTTGGCAGGATATATTGTGGTGTAACGTTATCGATCTGGATTTTAGTACTGGATTTTGGTTTTAGGAAT
TAGAAATTTTATTGATAGAAGTATTTTACAAATACAAATACATACTAAGGGTTTCTTATATGCTCAACAC
ATGAGCGAAACCCTATAAGAACCCTAATTTCCCTTATCGGGAAACTACTCACACATTATTTATGGAGAAA
ATAGAGAGAGATAGATTTGTAGAGAGAGACTGGTGATTTCAGCGTACCGAATTAATTCCTGAATCACTGC
GACCGGCCCTCCCGCGACCCAGCCGAGCGAGCTTAGCGAACTGTGGACGAGAACTGTGCCACCAAGCGTA
AGGCCGTTCTCTCGCATTTGCCTTGCTAGGCTCGCGCGAGTTGCTGGCTGAGGCGTTCTCGAAATCAGCT
CTTGTTCGGTCGGCATCTACTCTATTCCTTTGCCCTCGGACGAGTGCTGGGGCGTCGGTTTCCACTATCG
GCGAGTACTTCTACACAGCCATCGGTCCAGACGGCCGCGCTTCTGCGGGCGATTTGTGTACGCCCGACAG
TCCCGGCTCCGGATCGGACGATTGCGTCGCATCGACCCTGCGCCCAAGCTGCATCATCGAAATTGCCGTC
AACCAAGCTCTGATAGAGTTGGTCAAGACCAATGCGGAGCATATACGCCCGGAGCCTTGGCGATCCTGCA
AGCTCCGGATGCCTCCGCTCGAAGTAGCGCGTCTGCTGCTCCATACAAGCCAACCACGGCCTCCAGAAGA
AGATGTTGGCGACCTCGTATTGGGAATCCCCGAACATCGCCTCGCTCCAGTCAATGACCGCTGTTATGCG
GCCATTGTCCGTCAGGACATTGTTGGAGCCGAAATCCGCGTGCACGAGGTGCCGGACTTCGGGGCAGTCC
TCGGCCCAAAGCATCAGCTCATCGAGAGCCTGCGCGACGGACGCACTGACGGTGTCGTCCATCACAGTTT
GCCAGTGATACACATGGGGATCAGCAATCGCGCATATGAAATCACGCCATGTAGTGTATTGACCGATTCC
TTGCGGTCCGAATGGGCCGAACCCGCTCGTCTGGCTAAGATCGGCCGCAGCGATAGCATCCATAGCCTCC
GCGACCGGCTGAAGAACAGCGGGCAGTTCGGTTTCAGGCAGGTCTTGCAACGTGACACCCTGTGCACGGC
GGGAGATGCAATAGGTCAGGCTCTCGCTGAACTCCCCAATGTCAAGCACTTCCGGAATCGGGAGCGCGGC
CGATGCAAAGTGCCGATAAACATAACGATCTTTGTAGAAACCATCGGCGCAGCTATTTACCCGCAGGACA
TATCCACGCCCTCCTACATCGAAGCTGAAAGCACGAGATTCTTCGCCCTCCGAGAGCTGCATCAGGTCGG
AGACGCTGTCGAACTTTTCGATCAGAAACTTCTCGACAGACGTCGCGGTGAGTTCAGGCTTTTTCATAGG
GGGGATCAGCTTGGGCTGTCCTCTCCAAATGAAATGAACTTCCTTATATAGAGGAAGGGTCTTGCGAAGG
ATAGTGGGATTGTGCGTCATCCCTTACGTCAGTGGAGATGTCACATCAATCCACTTGCTTTGAAGACGTG
GTTGGAACGTCTTCTTTTTCCACGATGCTCCTCGTGGGTGGGGGTCCATCTTTGGGACCACTGTCGGCAG
AGGCATCTTGAATGATAGCCTTTCCTTTATCGCAATGATGGCATTTGTAGGAGCCACCTTCCTTTTCTAC
TGTCCTTTCGATGAAGTGACAGATAGCTGGGCAATGGAATCCGAGGAGGTTTCCCGAAATTACCCTTTGT
TGAAAAGTCTCAATAGCCCTTTGGTCTTCTGAGACTGTATCTTTGACATTTTTGGAGTAGGGGTACGATA
ACATTAACGCTTACAATTTCCATTCGCCATTCAGGCTGCGCAACTGTTGGGAAGGGCGATCGGTGCGGGC
CTCTTCGCTATTACGCCAGCTGGCGAAAGGGGGATGTGCTGCAAGGCGATTAAGTTGGGTAACGCCAGGG
TTTTCCCAGTCACGACGTTGTAAAACGACGGCCAGTGAATTGTAATACGACTCACTATAGGGCTTGGAGG
AGGAAGAAGAAGAGAGTTACTGAGAAGCTTCCTTTATACGAGAGAGATATTAAACGAAGTCGTATTTGTT
GGATATATGGGCCTTTATGTATTATACATAAGCCCATTTAGTTCTTATCTTTGACAGGCCCAATTATATG
GACACAGCTTGAAGATGGTTTAGCTGCTGCGAAAGACGAGCTCCGGTCTGATTTCTCGTTCTTCTGATTG
ATAGATCGCTCGGAACTTGGAAAGCAGCGTAATCGGTAAATTCTCGATCATTTCTTCAATTTCGAAACAT
TTTCCAATTGTATATTGAGAATCTCAAATCGAATTATTGTTTAGATCTTCTCTCTTTATTAGTCTAAGAA
TGGTAATAGTTTCTCTCTAGATTGGGACGGCACAAAGTTTCAGTTCTCCATTCTAATCATTTTTTAGAGG
CTAATGGGTCACCTTTGAATTATCTCAGAGGCGGAATTGAGTTTAAAGTTTGTAACTTTATCGTCTTTTG
TATTGATGGTGTCTATGGCAAAGGTGATTAACTGCAAAGGTATGCATTGTGTTTTATTCTGACTTTGTGT
ACATTTGTGTTTGATTGAAGGTAGGGAGTGGCAAAGGTGATTAACTGCAAAGGATTTGAGTTTTGGTGAG
GAATGAGAGCCCTGGTAGTCATCCGCCTGTCCCGCGTCACCGATGCTACGACTTCACCGGAGCGTCAGCT
GGAGTCTTGCCAGCAGCTCTGCGCCCAGCGCGGCTGGGACGTCGTCGGGGTAGCGGAGGATCTGGACGTC
TCCGGGGCGGTCGATCCGTTCGACCGGAAGCGCAGACCGAACCTGGCCCGGTGGCTAGCGTTCGAGGAGC
AACCGTTTGACGTGATCGTGGCGTACCGGGTAGATCGGTTGACCCGATCGATCCGGCATCTTCAGCAGCT
GGTCCACTGGGCCGAGGACCACAAGAAGCTGGTCGTCTCCGCGACCGAAGCGCACTTCGATACGACGACG
CCGTTTGCGGCGGTCGTCATCGCGCTTATGGGAACGGTGGCGCAGATGGAATTAGAAGCGATCAAAGAGC
GGAACCGTTCGGCTGCGCATTTCAATATCCGCGCCGGGAAATACCGAGGATCCCTGCCGCCGTGGGGATA
CCTGCCTACGCGCGTGGACGGGGAGTGGCGGCTGGTGCCGGACCCTGTGCAGCGAGAGCGCATCCTCGAG
GTGTATCACCGCGTCGTCGACAACCACGAGCCGCTGCATCTGGTGGCCCACGACCTGAACCGGCGTGGTG
TCCTGTCGCCGAAGGACTACTTCGCGCAGCTGCAAGGCCGCGAGCCGCAGGGCCGGGAGTGGTCGGCTAC
CGCGCTGAAGCGATCGATGATCTCCGGGGCGATGCTCGGGTACGCGACTCTGAACGGTAAGACCGTCCGA
GACGACGACGGAGCCCCGCTGGTGCGGGCTGAGCCGATCCTGACCCGTGAGCAGCTGGAGGCGCTGCGCG
CCGAGCTCGTGAAGACCTCCCGGGCGAAGCCCGCGGTGTCTACCCCGTCGCTGCTGCTGCGGGTGTTGTT
CTGCGCGGTGTGCGGGGAGCCCGCGTACAAGTTCGCCGGGGGAGGACGTAAGCACCCGCGCTACCGCTGC
CGCTCGATGGGGTTCCCGAAGCACTGCGGGAACGGCACGGTGGCGATGGCCGAGTGGGACGCGTTCTGCG
AGGAGCAGGTACTGGATCTGCTCGGGGACGCGGAGCGTCTGGAGAAAGTCTGGGTAGCGGGCTCGGACTC
CGCGGTCGAACTCGCGGAGGTGAACGCGGAGCTGGTGGACCTGACGTCGCTGATCGGCTCCCCGGCCTAC
CGGGCGGGCTCTCCGCAGCGAGAAGCACTGGATGCCCGTATTGCGGCGCTGGCCGCGCGGCAAGAGGAGC
TGGAGGGCCTGGAGGCTCGCCCGTCTGGCTGGGAGTGGCGCGAGACCGGGCAGCGGTTCGGGGACTGGTG
GCGGGAGCAGGACACCGCGGCAAAGAACACCTGGCTTCGGTCGATGAACGTTCGGCTGACGTTCGACGTC
CGCGGCGGGCTGACTCGCACGATCGACTTCGGGGATCTTCAGGAGTACGAGCAGCATCTCAGGCTCGGCA
GCGTGGTCGAACGGCTACACACCGGGATGTCGTAATAAGCTTAGAGACTCTTATCAAGAATCCCATCTCT
TGCTTGCTTTTTTTTGTTGTCTTCCCTTTGATAGGGTTTGTTTTTCTTGTTTCAGTGACTTTCTATGTTA
AAAGATAATGTCAGTAAAAGGATTTGGTTTTCTATTATTCTGAATCGATTACGGAAGATTCTTGCTTAAT
TCCAATCTATACAAGTATCGTGAAATAATGACCGTTTATGTGATTAGGAGACGTGTTTCATTAATAAAAT
ATAAGATCAATACATTGTTAGTAGTGATAAACTATGTACAAATTGTATTGATTGTAAAAGAAACACAATA
GGTTCCTTTTTTCTACAATATATTGTGACAGACTCTCTGTTTTAACGAATGAATTAAATTTGTCAACGAA
AAAATTAAAGAATGATGTGATCACTTTGCACCTTGGTTCATCTTCAGAGGCTTCTGCATGTTCCATGCAT
TGAGGCTCTCTACGGTCACAGGTTGTGAGCCGTTGTTAAAGACAAACAAATGCGCT
